>Addgene plasmid #132749 | pUCIDT-Apple1 | addgene full sequence | sequence record 260600 | Addgene NGS Result
TTCGTCTCGCGCGTTTCGGTGATGACGGTGAAAACCTCTGACACATGCAGCTCCCGGAGACGGTCACAGC
TTGTCTGTAAGCGGATGCCGGGAGCAGACAAGCCCGTCAGGGCGCGTCAGCGGGTGTTGGCGGGTGTCGG
GGCTGGCTTAACTATGCGGCATCAGAGCAGATTGTACTGAGAGTGCACCAAATGCGGTGTGAAATACCGC
ACAGATGCGTAAGGAGAAAATACCGCATCAGGCGCCATTCGCCATTCAGGCTGCGCAACTGTTGGGAAGG
GCGATCGGTGCGGGCCTCATCGCTATTACGCCAGCTGGCGAAAGGGGGATGTGCTGCAAGGCGATTAAGT
TGGGTAACGCCAGGGTTTTCCCAGTCACGACGTTGTAAAACGACGGCCAGTGCAACGCGATGACGATGGA
TAGCGATTCATCGATGAGCTGACCCGATCGCCGCCGCCGGAGGGTTGCGTTTGAGACGGGCGACAGATGA
ATTCGTCGTCGTCCCCTCAAACTATCATATCTCGTCGATCGCTCAGAATGAGCTGTGACGCGTGATCTAA
CATGATTTTTGGAACGGGATCGGGAACGGTGGTCAACCTGCTTTTCTCTTCGGCTTAGCATGCAGTCTCA
TTCCGACGATCATCGCGCTCCCATAGGATATACCAAATTCATATGAACAGTTCCTGTCTATAGGTCCATA
ATTCAGTTCTTACATGCTGAGAATTGAATGAGGCTTTCACTTTTCTGCGGATATCGCTGACACTATAGAC
GTGCTCGCTGAAAAGGTGGCATCAATCTGCAGATCAGTTCTGGACCAGCGAGCTGTGCTGCGACTCGTGG
CGTAATCATGGTCATAGCTGTTTCCTGTGTGAAATTGTTATCCGCTCACAATTCCACACAACATACGAGC
CGGAAGCATAAAGTGTAAAGCCTGGGGTGCCTAATGAGTGAGCTAACTCACATTAATTGCGTTGCGCTCA
CTGCCCGCTTTCCAGTCGGGAAACCTGTCGTGCCAGCTGCATTAATGAATCGGCCAACGCGCGGGGAGAG
GCGGTTTGCGTATTGGGCGCTCTTCCGCTTCCTCGCTCACTGACTCGCTGCGCTCGGTCGTTCGGCTGCG
GCGAGCGGTATCAGCTCACTCAAAGGCGGTAATACGGTTATCCACAGAATCAGGGGATAACGCAGGAAAG
AACATGTGAGCAAAAGGCCAGCAAAAGGCCAGGAACCGTAAAAAGGCCGCGTTGCTGGCGTTTTTCCATA
GGCTCCGCCCCCCTGACGAGCATCACAAAAATCGACGCTCAAGTCAGAGGTGGCGAAACCCGACAGGACT
ATAAAGATACCAGGCGTTTCCCCCTGGAAGCTCCCTCGTGCGCTCTCCTGTTCCGACCCTGTCGCTTACC
GGATACCTGTCCGCCTTTCTCCCTTCGGGAAGCGTGGCGCTTTCTCATAGCTCACGCTGTAGGTATCTCA
GTTCGGTGTAGGTCGTTCGCTCCAAGCTGGGCTGTGTGCACGAACCCCCCGTTCAGCCCGACCGCTGCGC
CTTATCCGGTAACTATCGTCTTGAGTCCAACCCGGTAAGACACGACTTATCGCCACTGGCAGCAGCCACT
GGTAACAGGATTAGCAGAGCGAGGTATGTAGGCGGTGCTACAGAGTTCTTGAAGTGGTGGCCTAACTACG
GCTACACTAGAAGAACAGTATTTGGTATCTGCGCTCTGCTGAAGCCAGTTACCTTCGGAAAAAGAGTTGG
TAGCTCTTGATCCGGCAAACAAACCACCGCTGGTAGCGGTGGTTTTTTTGTTTGCAAGCAGCAGATTACG
CGCAGAAAAAAAGGATCTCAAGAAGATCCTTTGATCTTTTCTACGGGGTCTGACGCTCAGTGGAACGAAA
ACTCACGTTAAGGGATTTTGGTCATGAGATTATCAAAAAGGATCTTCACCTAGATCCTTTTAAATTAAAA
ATGAAGTTTTAAATCAATCTAAAGTATATATGAGTAAACTTGGTCTGACAGTTACCAATGCTTAATCAGT
GAGGCACCTATCTCAGCGATCTGTCTATTTCGTTCATCCATAGTTGCCTGACTCCCCGTCGTGTAGATAA
CTACGATACGGGAGGGCTTACCATCTGGCCCCAGTGCTGCAATGATACCGCGAGACCCACGCTCACCGGC
TCCAGATTTATCAGCAATAAACCAGCCAGCCGGAAGGGCCGAGCGCAGAAGTGGTCCTGCAACTTTATCC
GCCTCCATCCAGTCTATTAATTGTTGCCGGGAAGCTAGAGTAAGTAGTTCGCCAGTTAATAGTTTGCGCA
ACGTTGTTGCCATTGCTACAGGCATCGTGGTGTCACGCTCGTCGTTTGGTATGGCTTCATTCAGCTCCGG
TTCCCAACGATCAAGGCGAGTTACATGATCCCCCATGTTGTGCAAAAAAGCGGTTAGCTCCTTCGGTCCT
CCGATCGTTGTCAGAAGTAAGTTGGCCGCAGTGTTATCACTCATGGTTATGGCAGCACTGCATAATTCTC
TTACTGTCATGCCATCCGTAAGATGCTTTTCTGTGACTGGTGAGTACTCAACCAAGTCATTCTGAGAATA
GTGTATGCGGCGACCGAGTTGCTCTTGCCCGGCGTCAATACGGGATAATACCGCGCCACATAGCAGAACT
TTAAAAGTGCTCATCATTGGAAAACGTTCTTCGGGGCGAAAACTCTCAAGGATCTTACCGCTGTTGAGAT
CCAGTTCGATGTAACCCACTCGTGCACCCAACTGATCTTCAGCATCTTTTACTTTCACCAGCGTTTCTGG
GTGAGCAAAAACAGGAAGGCAAAATGCCGCAAAAAAGGGAATAAGGGCGACACGGAAATGTTGAATACTC
ATACTCTACCTTTTTCAATATTATTGAAGCATTTATCAGGGTTATTGTCTCATGAGCGGATACATATTTG
AATGTATTTAGAAAAATAAACAAATAGGGGTTCCGCGCACATTTCCCCGAAAAGTGCCACCTGACGTCTA
AGAAACCATTATTATCATGACATTAACCTATAAAAATAGGCGTATCACGAGGCCCT
Features (pLannotate 1.2.2; 10 found; start..end, strand, type, name):
      6..41      +  CDS            rop (fragment): Rop protein, which maintains plasmids at low copy number; rop
    143..242     +  misc_feature   bom (fragment): basis of mobility region from pBR322
    248..402     -  CDS            lacZα (fragment): LacZα fragment of β-galactosidase; lacZ fragment
    875..891     -  protein_bind   lac operator: The lac repressor binds to the lac operator to inhibit transcription in E. coli. This inhibition can be relieved by adding lactose or isopropyl-β-D-thiogalactopyranoside (IPTG). lac repressor encoded by lacI
    899..929     -  promoter       lac promoter: promoter for the E. coli lac operon
    944..965     -  protein_bind   CAP binding site: CAP binding activates transcription in the presence of cAMP. E. coli catabolite activator protein
    978..1070    -  CDS            lacI (fragment): lac repressor; lacI; The lac repressor binds to the lac operator to inhibit transcription in E. coli. This inhibition can be relieved by adding lactose or isopropyl-β-D-thiogalactopyranoside (IPTG).
   1253..1841    -  rep_origin     ori: high-copy-number ColE1/pMB1/pBR322/pUC origin of replication
   2012..2872    -  CDS            AmpR: β-lactamase; bla; confers resistance to ampicillin, carbenicillin, and related antibiotics
   2873..2977    -  promoter       AmpR promoter: bla
