[The description below was written by a language model from this plasmid's Addgene catalogue record and pLannotate feature annotations shown in this document.]
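Description:
pUCIDT-Apple1 is a small (about 3.1 kb) bacterial cloning plasmid built on the commercial pUCIDT-Amp backbone, the kind of vector in which synthesized gene fragments are delivered. It is propagated in E. coli from a high-copy ColE1/pUC-type origin of replication and is selected with ampicillin through a β-lactamase (AmpR) gene driven by its own bla promoter. The remaining annotated features are typical pUC-family remnants: a lac promoter with its operator and CAP binding site, a partial lacZα coding region, and short fragments of lacI, rop and the pBR322 bom region. None of these is recorded as having a functional role here, and the catalogue lists the vector type as unspecified.

The payload is a 305 bp fully synthetic insert called Apple1, which does not encode a protein or regulatory element. According to the record, it stores digital information, namely an iconic image of an apple written into DNA sequence. The annotation software did not recognise any feature corresponding to the insert, as expected for an artificial data-bearing sequence. An unannotated stretch lies between the lacZα fragment and the lac operator, which may be where the insert sits, though the record does not state its position or the cloning method.

The plasmid comes from work on random-access DNA memory, in which DNA-encoded files are archived and retrieved by Boolean search. It therefore most plausibly serves as a renewable, sequence-verified template for one image file in that storage system. The listed flanking sequencing primers provide a way to read out the encoded region.
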