Addgene plasmid #132749: pUCIDT-Apple1
Purpose: Encodes an iconic representation of an apple
Depositing lab: Mark Bathe. Depositing organization: Massachusetts Institute of Technology. Publication: Random access DNA memory using Boolean search in an archival file storage system. Banal JL, Shepherd TR, Berleant J, Huang H, Reyes M, Ackerman CM, Blainey PC, Bathe M. Nat Mater. 2021 Sep;20(9):1272-1280. doi: 10.1038/s41563-021-01021-3. Epub 2021 Jun 10. PubMed 34112975.
Backbone
  Vector backbone: pUCIDT-Amp
  Backbone manufacturer: IDT
  Backbone size w/o insert (bp): 2761
  Total vector size (bp): 3066
  Vector type: Unspecified
Growth in bacteria
  Bacterial resistance: Ampicillin, 100 μg/mL
  Growth temperature: 37°C
  Growth strain: DH5alpha
  Copy number: High Copy
Gene/Insert
  Gene/Insert name: Apple1
  Species: Synthetic
  Insert size (bp): 305
  Cloning method: Unknown
  Sequencing primers: 5′ gaattcgtcgtcgtcccctcaaact; 3′ ctgcagattgatgccaccttttcagc
Terms and licenses: Academic/Nonprofit Terms; Industry Terms: Not Available to Industry
How to cite: pUCIDT-Apple1 was a gift from Mark Bathe (Addgene plasmid # 132749 ; http://n2t.net/addgene:132749 ; RRID:Addgene_132749)
